Addgene plasmid #144796: TFORF3320
Purpose: Lentiviral vector for overexpressing transcription factor ORFs with unique 24-bp barcodes. Barcodes facilitate identification of transcription factors in pooled screens.
Depositing lab: Feng Zhang. Depositing organization: Broad Institute. Publication: A transcription factor atlas of directed differentiation. Joung J, Ma S, Tay T, Geiger-Schuller KR, Kirchgatterer PC, Verdine VK, Guo B, Arias-Garcia MA, Allen WE, Singh A, Kuksenko O, Abudayyeh OO, Gootenberg JS, Fu Z, Macrae RK, Buenrostro JD, Regev A, Zhang F. Cell. 2023 Jan 5;186(1):209-229.e26. doi: 10.1016/j.cell.2022.11.026. PubMed 36608654.
Backbone
  Vector backbone: pLX_TRC317
  Backbone manufacturer: Broad Institute Genetic Perturbation Platform
  Backbone size w/o insert (bp): 8264
  Vector type: Mammalian Expression, Lentiviral
  Selectable markers: Puromycin
Growth in bacteria
  Bacterial resistance: Ampicillin, 100 μg/mL
  Growth temperature: 37°C
  Growth strain: NEB Stable
  Copy number: High Copy
Gene/Insert
  Gene/Insert name: HDX
  Species: H. sapiens (human)
  Insert size (bp): 2174
  Entrez Gene: HDX (a.k.a. CXorf43, FLJ30678, MGC126769, MGC126771, D030011N01Rik)
  Promoter: EF1a
  Cloning method: Unknown
  Sequencing primers: 5′ GGGTGGAGACTGAAGTTAGGCCAG; 3′ CACATAGCGTAAAAGGAGCAACATAG
Resource information
  A portion of this plasmid was derived from a plasmid made by: Genewiz synthesis
Terms and licenses: Academic/Nonprofit Terms; Industry Terms: Not Available to Industry
Depositor comments: NM_001177479.1 . The transcription factor ORF portion of this plasmid was synthesized by Genewiz. Please test multiple small colonies in case of plasmid recombination. To make this collection available in a timely manner, a portion of this collection was not fully sequenced by Addgene. If an Addgene verified full plasmid sequence is not available, please contact us prior to placing an order to request the full sequence.
How to cite: TFORF3320 was a gift from Feng Zhang (Addgene plasmid # 144796 ; http://n2t.net/addgene:144796 ; RRID:Addgene_144796)
