[The description below was written by a language model from this plasmid's Addgene catalogue record and pLannotate feature annotations shown in this document.]
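Description:
TFORF3320 is a lentiviral mammalian expression plasmid built on the pLX_TRC317 backbone and carrying the human HDX open reading frame (a homeobox-family transcription factor gene also known as CXorf43). It belongs to a barcoded transcription factor ORF collection. The sequenced plasmid is about 10.4 kb. It is propagated in E. coli through a high-copy ColE1/pUC-type origin with ampicillin resistance (AmpR). An f1 origin and remnants of a lac/lacZα cloning region flanked by T7 and T3 promoters are also present in the bacterial backbone. The depositor notes that the plasmid can recombine, which is a common concern with LTR-containing vectors.

The viral cassette has a third-generation layout. An RSV promoter drives a truncated HIV-1 5' LTR, followed by the Ψ packaging signal with a gag fragment, the Rev response element, a cPPT/CTS, and a self-inactivating ΔU3 3' LTR with a downstream SV40 polyadenylation signal. Within the transferred region, an SV40 early promoter/origin segment sits upstream of the puromycin N-acetyltransferase gene, allowing selection of transduced cells. The EF-1α promoter separately drives constitutive expression of the HDX coding sequence, with a WPRE downstream to enhance transcript stability and expression.

According to the record, each ORF in the collection is paired with a unique 24-bp barcode, although the feature table does not annotate its position. A short U6 promoter fragment lies between the ORF and the WPRE. The construct is intended for overexpressing HDX in mammalian cells, particularly in pooled screens, where barcode readout identifies which transcription factor each cell received, as in directed differentiation studies.
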