Features (pLannotate 1.2.2; 31 found; start..end, strand, type, name):
      5..231     +  promoter       RSV promoter: Rous sarcoma virus enhancer/promoter
    232..412     +  LTR            5' LTR (truncated): truncated 5' long terminal repeat (LTR) from HIV-1
    459..584     +  misc_feature   HIV-1 Ψ: packaging signal of human immunodeficiency virus type 1
    568..931     +  CDS            HIV-1 gag (fragment): gag protein from human immunodeficiency virus 1; gag
   1077..1310    +  misc_feature   RRE: The Rev response element (RRE) of HIV-1 allows for Rev-dependent mRNA export from the nucleus to the cytoplasm.
   1687..1713    +  CDS            Rev (fragment): human immunodeficiency virus 1 (HIV-1) Rev protein; rev; enhances nuclear export of unspliced and incompletely spliced viral mRNAs
   1720..1743    +  promoter       SV40 promoter (fragment): SV40 early promoter
   1744..1815    +  promoter       SV40 promoter (fragment): SV40 enhancer and early promoter
   1839..1974    +  rep_origin     SV40 ori: SV40 origin of replication
   2020..2616    +  CDS            PuroR (fragment): puromycin N-acetyltransferase; pac from Streptomyces; confers resistance to puromycin
   2665..2782    +  misc_feature   cPPT/CTS: central polypurine tract and central termination sequence of HIV-1
   2847..2913    +  CDS            small t antigen (fragment): SV40 (simian virus 40) small t antigen
   2920..4098    +  promoter       EF-1α promoter: strong constitutive promoter for human elongation factor EF-1α
   4115..6184    +  CDS            HDX: HDX_HUMAN - Also known as CXorf43. Experimental evidence at protein level: Swiss-Prot protein existence level 1. From Homo sapiens (Human).
   6200..6253    +  promoter       U6 promoter (fragment): RNA polymerase III promoter for human U6 snRNA
   6295..6883    +  misc_feature   WPRE: woodchuck hepatitis virus posttranscriptional regulatory element
   6934..6953    +  misc_feature   cPPT/CTS (fragment): central polypurine tract and central termination sequence of HIV-1
   6955..7188    +  LTR            3' LTR (ΔU3): self-inactivating 3' long terminal repeat (LTR) from HIV-1
   7266..7387    +  polyA_signal   SV40 poly(A) signal: SV40 polyadenylation signal
   7427..7562    +  rep_origin     SV40 ori: SV40 origin of replication
   7583..7601    -  promoter       T7 promoter: promoter for bacteriophage T7 RNA polymerase
   7609..7764    +  CDS            lacZα (fragment): LacZα fragment of β-galactosidase; lacZ fragment
   7769..8197    +  rep_origin     f1 ori (sequence partly withheld): f1 bacteriophage origin of replication; arrow indicates direction of (+) strand synthesis
   8250..8354    +  promoter       AmpR promoter: bla
   8355..9215    +  CDS            AmpR: β-lactamase; bla; confers resistance to ampicillin, carbenicillin, and related antibiotics
   9386..9974    +  rep_origin     ori: high-copy-number ColE1/pMB1/pBR322/pUC origin of replication
  10157..10249   +  CDS            lacI (fragment): lac repressor; lacI; The lac repressor binds to the lac operator to inhibit transcription in E. coli. This inhibition can be relieved by adding lactose or isopropyl-β-D-thiogalactopyranoside (IPTG).
  10262..10283   +  protein_bind   CAP binding site: CAP binding activates transcription in the presence of cAMP. E. coli catabolite activator protein
  10298..10328   +  promoter       lac promoter: promoter for the E. coli lac operon
  10336..10352   +  protein_bind   lac operator: The lac repressor binds to the lac operator to inhibit transcription in E. coli. This inhibition can be relieved by adding lactose or isopropyl-β-D-thiogalactopyranoside (IPTG). lac repressor encoded by lacI
  10397..10415   +  promoter       T3 promoter: promoter for bacteriophage T3 RNA polymerase
>Addgene plasmid #144796 | TFORF3320 | addgene full sequence | sequence record 404456 | Addgene NGS Result
TTAATGTAGTCTTATGCAATACTCTTGTAGTCTTGCAACATGGTAACGATGAGTTAGCAACATGCCTTAC
AAGGAGAGAAAAAGCACCGTGCATGCCGATTGGTGGAAGTAAGGTGGTACGATCGTGCCTTATTAGGAAG
GCAACAGACGGGTCTGACATGGATTGGACGAACCACTGAATTGCCGCATTGCAGAGATATTGTATTTAAG
TGCCTAGCTCGATACATAAACGGGTCTCTCTGGTTAGACCAGATCTGAGCCTGGGAGCTCTCTGGCTAAC
TAGGGAACCCACTGCTTAAGCCTCAATAAAGCTTGCCTTGAGTGCTTCAAGTAGTGTGTGCCCGTCTGTT
GTGTGACTCTGGTAACTAGAGATCCCTCAGACCCTTTTAGTCAGTGTGGAAAATCTCTAGCAGTGGCGCC
CGAACAGGGACTTGAAAGCGAAAGGGAAACCAGAGGAGCTCTCTCGACGCAGGACTCGGCTTGCTGAAGC
GCGCACGGCAAGAGGCGAGGGGCGGCGACTGGTGAGTACGCCAAAAATTTTGACTAGCGGAGGCTAGAAG
GAGAGAGATGGGTGCGAGAGCGTCAGTATTAAGCGGGGGAGAATTAGATCGCGATGGGAAAAAATTCGGT
TAAGGCCAGGGGGAAAGAAAAAATATAAATTAAAACATATAGTATGGGCAAGCAGGGAGCTAGAACGATT
CGCAGTTAATCCTGGCCTGTTAGAAACATCAGAAGGCTGTAGACAAATACTGGGACAGCTACAACCATCC
CTTCAGACAGGATCAGAAGAACTTAGATCATTATATAATACAGTAGCAACCCTCTATTGTGTGCATCAAA
GGATAGAGATAAAAGACACCAAGGAAGCTTTAGACAAGATAGAGGAAGAGCAAAACAAAAGTAAGACCAC
CGCACAGCAAGCGGCCGCTGATCTTCAGACCTGGAGGAGGAGATATGAGGGACAATTGGAGAAGTGAATT
ATATAAATATAAAGTAGTAAAAATTGAACCATTAGGAGTAGCACCCACCAAGGCAAAGAGAAGAGTGGTG
CAGAGAGAAAAAAGAGCAGTGGGAATAGGAGCTTTGTTCCTTGGGTTCTTGGGAGCAGCAGGAAGCACTA
TGGGCGCAGCGTCAATGACGCTGACGGTACAGGCCAGACAATTATTGTCTGGTATAGTGCAGCAGCAGAA
CAATTTGCTGAGGGCTATTGAGGCGCAACAGCATCTGTTGCAACTCACAGTCTGGGGCATCAAGCAGCTC
CAGGCAAGAATCCTGGCTGTGGAAAGATACCTAAAGGATCAACAGCTCCTGGGGATTTGGGGTTGCTCTG
GAAAACTCATTTGCACCACTGCTGTGCCTTGGAATGCTAGTTGGAGTAATAAATCTCTGGAACAGATTTG
GAATCACACGACCTGGATGGAGTGGGACAGAGAAATTAACAATTACACAAGCTTAATACACTCCTTAATT
GAAGAATCGCAAAACCAGCAAGAAAAGAATGAACAAGAATTATTGGAATTAGATAAATGGGCAAGTTTGT
GGAATTGGTTTAACATAACAAATTGGCTGTGGTATATAAAATTATTCATAATGATAGTAGGAGGCTTGGT
AGGTTTAAGAATAGTTTTTGCTGTACTTTCTATAGTGAATAGAGTTAGGCAGGGATATTCACCATTATCG
TTTCAGACCCACCTCCCAACCCCGAGGGGACCCATGCATTGCATCTCAATTAGTCAGCAACCAGGTGTGG
AAAGTCCCCAGGCTCCCCAGCAGGCAGAAGTATGCAAAGCATGCGTCTCAATTAGTCAGCAACCATAGTC
CCGCCCCTAACTCCGCCCATCCCGCCCCTAACTCCGCCCAGTTCCGCCCATTCTCCGCCCCATGGCTGAC
TAATTTTTTTTATTTATGCAGAGGCCGAGGCCGCCTCGGCCTCTGAGCTATTCCAGAAGTAGTGAGGAGG
CTTTTTTGGAGGCCTAGGCTTTTGCAAAAAGCTTTCTAGAGGTACCACCGGAGCTTACCATGACCGAGTA
CAAGCCCACGGTGCGCCTCGCCACCCGCGACGACGTCCCCAGGGCCGTACGCACCCTCGCCGCCGCGTTC
GCCGACTACCCCGCCACGCGCCACACCGTCGATCCGGACCGCCACATCGAGCGGGTCACCGAGCTGCAAG
AACTCTTCCTCACGCGCGTCGGGCTCGACATCGGCAAGGTGTGGGTCGCGGACGACGGCGCCGCCGTGGC
GGTCTGGACCACGCCGGAGAGCGTCGAAGCGGGGGCGGTGTTCGCCGAGATCGGCCCGCGCATGGCCGAG
TTGAGCGGTTCCCGGCTGGCCGCGCAGCAACAGATGGAAGGCCTCCTGGCGCCGCACCGGCCCAAGGAGC
CCGCGTGGTTCCTGGCCACCGTCGGCGTCTCGCCCGACCACCAGGGCAAGGGTCTGGGCAGCGCCGTCGT
GCTCCCCGGAGTGGAGGCGGCCGAGCGCGCCGGGGTGCCCGCCTTCCTGGAGACCTCCGCGCCCCGCAAC
CTCCCCTTCTACGAGCGGCTCGGCTTCACCGTCACCGCCGACGTCGAGGTGCCCGAAGGACCGCGCACCT
GGTGCATGACCCGCAAGCCCGGTGCCAGTTAACGAATTCTAGATCTTGAGACAAATGGCAGTATTCATCC
ACAATTTTAAAAGAAAAGGGGGGATTGGGGGGTACAGTGCAGGGGAAAGAATAGTAGACATAATAGCAAC
AGACATACAAACTAAAGAATTACAAAAACAAATTACAAAAATTCAAAATTTTCGGGTTTATTACAGGGAC
AGCAGAGATCCACTTTGGCGCCGGCTCGAGGCCTGCAGGTGCAAAGATGGATAAAGTTTTAAACAGAGAG
GAATCTTTGCAGCTAATGGACCTTCTAGGTCTTGAAAGGAGTGGGAATTGGCTCCGGTGCCCGTCAGTGG
GCAGAGCGCACATCGCCCACAGTCCCCGAGAAGTTGGGGGGAGGGGTCGGCAATTGAACCGGTGCCTAGA
GAAGGTGGCGCGGGGTAAACTGGGAAAGTGATGTCGTGTACTGGCTCCGCCTTTTTCCCGAGGGTGGGGG
AGAACCGTATATAAGTGCAGTAGTCGCCGTGAACGTTCTTTTTCGCAACGGGTTTGCCGCCAGAACACAG
GTAAGTGCCGTGTGTGGTTCCCGCGGGCCTGGCCTCTTTACGGGTTATGGCCCTTGCGTGCCTTGAATTA
CTTCCACCTGGCTGCAGTACGTGATTCTTGATCCCGAGCTTCGGGTTGGAAGTGGGTGGGAGAGTTCGAG
GCCTTGCGCTTAAGGAGCCCCTTCGCCTCGTGCTTGAGTTGAGGCCTGGCCTGGGCGCTGGGGCCGCCGC
GTGCGAATCTGGTGGCACCTTCGCGCCTGTCTCGCTGCTTTCGATAAGTCTCTAGCCATTTAAAATTTTT
GATGACCTGCTGCGACGCTTTTTTTCTGGCAAGATAGTCTTGTAAATGCGGGCCAAGATCTGCACACTGG
TATTTCGGTTTTTGGGGCCGCGGGCGGCGACGGGGCCCGTGCGTCCCAGCGCACATGTTCGGCGAGGCGG
GGCCTGCGAGCGCGGCCACCGAGAATCGGACGGGGGTAGTCTCAAGCTGGCCGGCCTGCTCTGGTGCCTG
GCCTCGCGCCGCCGTGTATCGCCCCGCCCTGGGCGGCAAGGCTGGCCCGGTCGGCACCAGTTGCGTGAGC
GGAAAGATGGCCGCTTCCCGGCCCTGCTGCAGGGAGCTCAAAATGGAGGACGCGGCGCTCGGGAGAGCGG
GCGGGTGAGTCACCCACACAAAGGAAAAGGGCCTTTCCGTCCTCAGCCGTCGCTTCATGTGACTCCACGG
AGTACCGGGCGCCGTCCAGGCACCTCGATTAGTTCTCGAGCTTTTGGAGTACGTCGTCTTTAGGTTGGGG
GGAGGGGTTTTATGCGATGGAGTTTCCCCACACTGAGTGGGTGGAGACTGAAGTTAGGCCAGCTTGGCAC
TTGATGTAATTCTCCTTGGAATTTGCCCTTTTTGAGTTTGGATCTTGGTTCATTCTCAAGCCTCAGACAG
TGGTTCAAAGTTTTTTTCTTCCATTTCAGGTGTCGTGAGGCTAGCACCGCCACCATGAATCTACGTTCTG
TATTTACTGTAGAACAACAAAGGATTTTACAGCGTTATTATGAAAATGGAATGACAAATCAAAGTAAAAA
TTGCTTTCAGCTCATATTACAGTGTGCACAGGAGACTAAGCTGGACTTCAGTGTAGTCAGGACGTGGGTT
GGCAATAAGAGAAGAAAGATGAGTAGTAAGAACTCTGAATCTGGAACAGCAACAACAGGAACCTCTTTGT
CAGCTCCAGACATCACAGTCAGAAATGTGGTTAATATTGCTCGACCCTCAAGCCAGCAGTCTTCTTGGAC
ATCTGCCAATAATGATGTCATTGTAACTGGTATATACAGTCCAGCCAGTTCATCAAGTAGGCAAGGAACA
AACAAACATACAGACACACAAATTACAGAAGCACATAAAATCCCTATTCAGAAAACAGCCACTAAAAATG
ATACTGAGTTTCAGTTACACATTCCTGTCCAAAGACAAGTAGCACACTGTAAAAATGCTTCCCTACTCCT
AGGTGAAAAAACAATTATTTTGTCAAGACAGACAAGTGTGCTAAATGCTGGAAACTCAGTATTCAATCAC
GCAAAGAAAAACTATGGAAACTCTTCAGTACAAGCTTCTGAAATGACAGTACCTCAAAAGCCTTCTGTGT
GCCACCGACCTTGTAAAATTGAACCAGTTGGGATTCAAAGGTCATATAAGCCTGAACACACAGGCCCAGC
ATTACATAACTTATGTGGGCAAAAGCCAACTATTAGAGACCCTTACTGTAGAACACAAAACTTGGAAATC
CGTGAAGTGTTTTCATTGGCAGTTAGCGATTACCCCCAGAGAATTCTGGGAGGAAATGCCCCACAGAAGC
CTAGCTCAGCAGAAGGAAATTGTTTGTCCATTGCAATGGAGACTGGAGATGCTGAGGATGAATATGCCAG
AGAGGAAGAGCTGGCATCGATGAGAGCACAGATACCAAGCTATTCGAGATTTTATGAAAGTGGCAGTTCC
CTTCGAGCTGAGAACCAAAGTACAACCTTGCCCGGACCAGGAAGAAATATGCCAAATTCACAAATGGTGA
ATATTAGAGATATGTCAGACAATGTACTGTATCAAAACAGAAACTACCATTTGACACCACGGACCTCATT
ACATACAGCATCTAGTACAATGTACAGTAATACCAATCCATTACGGAGTAATTTTTCTCCTCATTTTGCA
TCATCAAACCAATTGAGATTATCACAAAACCAAAACAATTACCAGATTTCAGGAAACCTTACTGTGCCTT
GGATTACAGGGTGTTCTAGAAAAAGAGCACTACAGGACCGCACTCAGTTCAGTGACCGAGACTTAGCCAC
CCTTAAGAAGTATTGGGACAATGGCATGACCAGCCTGGGCTCTGTTTGTAGAGAGAAAATTGAAGCTGTG
GCAACTGAATTAAATGTTGACTGTGAAATAGTTCGGACTTGGATTGGGAATCGAAGAAGGAAATATCGTT
TAATGGGGATTGAAGTTCCACCTCCAAGAGGAGGCCCTGCTGATTTCTCTGAGCAGCCTGAGTCTGGTTC
TTTATCTGCACTCACACCAGGAGAGGAAGCTGGGCCTGAAGTAGGAGAGGATAATGACAGAAATGATGAA
GTATCCATCTGTTTGTCTGAAGGAAGCTCTCAAGAAGAGCCCAATGAAGTTGTTCCGAATGATGCAAGGG
CTCATAAGGAAGAGGACCACCATGCAGTAACCACAGATAATGTGAAAATAGAAATTATTGATGATGAAGA
AAGTGACATGATAAGTAATTCTGAAGTAGAACAAGTAAACTCTTTCTTGGATTATAAGAATGAAGAAGTC
AAATTCATTGAAAATGAGCTCGAGATTCAAAAGCAAAAATACTTTAAACTTCAGACTTTTGTTAGAAGCT
TGATATTAGCAATGAAAGCTGATGATAAGGAACAACAGCAGGCACTGCTGTCAGATTTACCTCCTGAATT
AGAGGAAATGGATTTCAATCATGCCTCACTGGAGCCTGATGATACCTCATTCAGTGTATCTTCTTTGTCA
GAGAAAAATGTCTCAGAAAGTTTGTAGTAATGAACTAGTCCGTAACTTGAAAGTATTTCGATTTCTTGGC
TTTATATATCTTGTGGAAAGGACGATCCCTCGAGGGGGTGTACCTGGAAACGCGTTAAGTCGACAATCAA
CCTCTGGATTACAAAATTTGTGAAAGATTGACTGGTATTCTTAACTATGTTGCTCCTTTTACGCTATGTG
GATACGCTGCTTTAATGCCTTTGTATCATGCTATTGCTTCCCGTATGGCTTTCATTTTCTCCTCCTTGTA
TAAATCCTGGTTGCTGTCTCTTTATGAGGAGTTGTGGCCCGTTGTCAGGCAACGTGGCGTGGTGTGCACT
GTGTTTGCTGACGCAACCCCCACTGGTTGGGGCATTGCCACCACCTGTCAGCTCCTTTCCGGGACTTTCG
CTTTCCCCCTCCCTATTGCCACGGCGGAACTCATCGCCGCCTGCCTTGCCCGCTGCTGGACAGGGGCTCG
GCTGTTGGGCACTGACAATTCCGTGGTGTTGTCGGGGAAATCATCGTCCTTTCCTTGGCTGCTCGCCTGT
GTTGCCACCTGGATTCTGCGCGGGACGTCCTTCTGCTACGTCCCTTCGGCCCTCAATCCAGCGGACCTTC
CTTCCCGCGGCCTGCTGCCGGCTCTGCGGCCTCTTCCGCGTCTTCGCCTTCGCCCTCAGACGAGTCGGAT
CTCCCTTTGGGCCGCCTCCCCGCGTCGACTTTAAGACCAATGACTTACAAGGCAGCTGTAGATCTTAGCC
ACTTTTTAAAAGAAAAGGGGGGACTGGAAGGGCTAATTCACTCCCAACGAAGACAAGATCTGCTTTTTGC
TTGTACTGGGTCTCTCTGGTTAGACCAGATCTGAGCCTGGGAGCTCTCTGGCTAACTAGGGAACCCACTG
CTTAAGCCTCAATAAAGCTTGCCTTGAGTGCTTCAAGTAGTGTGTGCCCGTCTGTTGTGTGACTCTGGTA
ACTAGAGATCCCTCAGACCCTTTTAGTCAGTGTGGAAAATCTCTAGCAGTACGTATAGTAGTTCATGTCA
TCTTATTATTCAGTATTTATAACTTGCAAAGAAATGAATATCAGAGAGTGAGAGGAACTTGTTTATTGCA
GCTTATAATGGTTACAAATAAAGCAATAGCATCACAAATTTCACAAATAAAGCATTTTTTTCACTGCATT
CTAGTTGTGGTTTGTCCAAACTCATCAATGTATCTTATCATGTCTGGCTCTAGCTATCCCGCCCCTAACT
CCGCCCATCCCGCCCCTAACTCCGCCCAGTTCCGCCCATTCTCCGCCCCATGGCTGACTAATTTTTTTTA
TTTATGCAGAGGCCGAGGCCGCCTCGGCCTCTGAGCTATTCCAGAAGTAGTGAGGAGGCTTTTTTGGAGG
CCTAGGGACGTACCCAATTCGCCCTATAGTGAGTCGTATTACGCGCGCTCACTGGCCGTCGTTTTACAAC
GTCGTGACTGGGAAAACCCTGGCGTTACCCAACTTAATCGCCTTGCAGCACATCCCCCTTTCGCCAGCTG
GCGTAATAGCGAAGAGGCCCGCACCGATCGCCCTTCCCAACAGTTGCGCAGCCTGAATGGCGAATGGG
[124 nt withheld, positions 7769-7892]
C
[91 nt withheld, positions 7894-7984]
A
[49 nt withheld, positions 7986-8034]
CCTTTGACGTTGGAGTCCACGTTCTTT
[37 nt withheld, positions 8062-8098]
ACCCTATCTCGGTCTATTCTTTTGATTTATAAGGGATTTTGCCGATTTCGGCCTATTGGTTAAAAAATGA
GCTGATTTAACAAAAATTTAACGCGAATTTTAACAAAATATTAACGCTTACAATTTAGGTGGCACTTTTC
GGGGAAATGTGCGCGGAACCCCTATTTGTTTATTTTTCTAAATACATTCAAATATGTATCCGCTCATGAG
ACAATAACCCTGATAAATGCTTCAATAATATTGAAAAAGGAAGAGTATGAGTATTCAACATTTCCGTGTC
GCCCTTATTCCCTTTTTTGCGGCATTTTGCCTTCCTGTTTTTGCTCACCCAGAAACGCTGGTGAAAGTAA
AAGATGCTGAAGATCAGTTGGGTGCACGAGTGGGTTACATCGAACTGGATCTCAACAGCGGTAAGATCCT
TGAGAGTTTTCGCCCCGAAGAACGTTTTCCAATGATGAGCACTTTTAAAGTTCTGCTATGTGGCGCGGTA
TTATCCCGTATTGACGCCGGGCAAGAGCAACTCGGTCGCCGCATACACTATTCTCAGAATGACTTGGTTG
AGTACTCACCAGTCACAGAAAAGCATCTTACGGATGGCATGACAGTAAGAGAATTATGCAGTGCTGCCAT
AACCATGAGTGATAACACTGCGGCCAACTTACTTCTGACAACGATCGGAGGACCGAAGGAGCTAACCGCT
TTTTTGCACAACATGGGGGATCATGTAACTCGCCTTGATCGTTGGGAACCGGAGCTGAATGAAGCCATAC
CAAACGACGAGCGTGACACCACGATGCCTGTAGCAATGGCAACAACGTTGCGCAAACTATTAACTGGCGA
ACTACTTACTCTAGCTTCCCGGCAACAATTAATAGACTGGATGGAGGCGGATAAAGTTGCAGGACCACTT
CTGCGCTCGGCCCTTCCGGCTGGCTGGTTTATTGCTGATAAATCTGGAGCCGGTGAGCGTGGGTCTCGCG
GTATCATTGCAGCACTGGGGCCAGATGGTAAGCCCTCCCGTATCGTAGTTATCTACACGACGGGGAGTCA
GGCAACTATGGATGAACGAAATAGACAGATCGCTGAGATAGGTGCCTCACTGATTAAGCATTGGTAACTG
TCAGACCAAGTTTACTCATATATACTTTAGATTGATTTAAAACTTCATTTTTAATTTAAAAGGATCTAGG
TGAAGATCCTTTTTGATAATCTCATGACCAAAATCCCTTAACGTGAGTTTTCGTTCCACTGAGCGTCAGA
CCCCGTAGAAAAGATCAAAGGATCTTCTTGAGATCCTTTTTTTCTGCGCGTAATCTGCTGCTTGCAAACA
AAAAAACCACCGCTACCAGCGGTGGTTTGTTTGCCGGATCAAGAGCTACCAACTCTTTTTCCGAAGGTAA
CTGGCTTCAGCAGAGCGCAGATACCAAATACTGTTCTTCTAGTGTAGCCGTAGTTAGGCCACCACTTCAA
GAACTCTGTAGCACCGCCTACATACCTCGCTCTGCTAATCCTGTTACCAGTGGCTGCTGCCAGTGGCGAT
AAGTCGTGTCTTACCGGGTTGGACTCAAGACGATAGTTACCGGATAAGGCGCAGCGGTCGGGCTGAACGG
GGGGTTCGTGCACACAGCCCAGCTTGGAGCGAACGACCTACACCGAACTGAGATACCTACAGCGTGAGCT
ATGAGAAAGCGCCACGCTTCCCGAAGGGAGAAAGGCGGACAGGTATCCGGTAAGCGGCAGGGTCGGAACA
GGAGAGCGCACGAGGGAGCTTCCAGGGGGAAACGCCTGGTATCTTTATAGTCCTGTCGGGTTTCGCCACC
TCTGACTTGAGCGTCGATTTTTGTGATGCTCGTCAGGGGGGCGGAGCCTATGGAAAAACGCCAGCAACGC
GGCCTTTTTACGGTTCCTGGCCTTTTGCTGGCCTTTTGCTCACATGTTCTTTCCTGCGTTATCCCCTGAT
TCTGTGGATAACCGTATTACCGCCTTTGAGTGAGCTGATACCGCTCGCCGCAGCCGAACGACCGAGCGCA
GCGAGTCAGTGAGCGAGGAAGCGGAAGAGCGCCCAATACGCAAACCGCCTCTCCCCGCGCGTTGGCCGAT
TCATTAATGCAGCTGGCACGACAGGTTTCCCGACTGGAAAGCGGGCAGTGAGCGCAACGCAATTAATGTG
AGTTAGCTCACTCATTAGGCACCCCAGGCTTTACACTTTATGCTTCCGGCTCGTATGTTGTGTGGAATTG
TGAGCGGATAACAATTTCACACAGGAAACAGCTATGACCATGATTACGCCAAGCGCGCAATTAACCCTCA
CTAAAGGGAACAAAAGCTGGAGCTGCAAGC
