>Addgene plasmid #144796 | TFORF3320 | depositor partial sequence | sequence record 286503 | Insert
ACCGCCACCATGAATCTACGTTCTGTATTTACTGTAGAACAACAAAGGATTTTACAGCGTTATTATGAAA
ATGGAATGACAAATCAAAGTAAAAATTGCTTTCAGCTCATATTACAGTGTGCACAGGAGACTAAGCTGGA
CTTCAGTGTAGTCAGGACGTGGGTTGGCAATAAGAGAAGAAAGATGAGTAGTAAGAACTCTGAATCTGGA
ACAGCAACAACAGGAACCTCTTTGTCAGCTCCAGACATCACAGTCAGAAATGTGGTTAATATTGCTCGAC
CCTCAAGCCAGCAGTCTTCTTGGACATCTGCCAATAATGATGTCATTGTAACTGGTATATACAGTCCAGC
CAGTTCATCAAGTAGGCAAGGAACAAACAAACATACAGACACACAAATTACAGAAGCACATAAAATCCCT
ATTCAGAAAACAGCCACTAAAAATGATACTGAGTTTCAGTTACACATTCCTGTCCAAAGACAAGTAGCAC
ACTGTAAAAATGCTTCCCTACTCCTAGGTGAAAAAACAATTATTTTGTCAAGACAGACAAGTGTGCTAAA
TGCTGGAAACTCAGTATTCAATCACGCAAAGAAAAACTATGGAAACTCTTCAGTACAAGCTTCTGAAATG
ACAGTACCTCAAAAGCCTTCTGTGTGCCACCGACCTTGTAAAATTGAACCAGTTGGGATTCAAAGGTCAT
ATAAGCCTGAACACACAGGCCCAGCATTACATAACTTATGTGGGCAAAAGCCAACTATTAGAGACCCTTA
CTGTAGAACACAAAACTTGGAAATCCGTGAAGTGTTTTCATTGGCAGTTAGCGATTACCCCCAGAGAATT
CTGGGAGGAAATGCCCCACAGAAGCCTAGCTCAGCAGAAGGAAATTGTTTGTCCATTGCAATGGAGACTG
GAGATGCTGAGGATGAATATGCCAGAGAGGAAGAGCTGGCATCGATGAGAGCACAGATACCAAGCTATTC
GAGATTTTATGAAAGTGGCAGTTCCCTTCGAGCTGAGAACCAAAGTACAACCTTGCCCGGACCAGGAAGA
AATATGCCAAATTCACAAATGGTGAATATTAGAGATATGTCAGACAATGTACTGTATCAAAACAGAAACT
ACCATTTGACACCACGGACCTCATTACATACAGCATCTAGTACAATGTACAGTAATACCAATCCATTACG
GAGTAATTTTTCTCCTCATTTTGCATCATCAAACCAATTGAGATTATCACAAAACCAAAACAATTACCAG
ATTTCAGGAAACCTTACTGTGCCTTGGATTACAGGGTGTTCTAGAAAAAGAGCACTACAGGACCGCACTC
AGTTCAGTGACCGAGACTTAGCCACCCTTAAGAAGTATTGGGACAATGGCATGACCAGCCTGGGCTCTGT
TTGTAGAGAGAAAATTGAAGCTGTGGCAACTGAATTAAATGTTGACTGTGAAATAGTTCGGACTTGGATT
GGGAATCGAAGAAGGAAATATCGTTTAATGGGGATTGAAGTTCCACCTCCAAGAGGAGGCCCTGCTGATT
TCTCTGAGCAGCCTGAGTCTGGTTCTTTATCTGCACTCACACCAGGAGAGGAAGCTGGGCCTGAAGTAGG
AGAGGATAATGACAGAAATGATGAAGTATCCATCTGTTTGTCTGAAGGAAGCTCTCAAGAAGAGCCCAAT
GAAGTTGTTCCGAATGATGCAAGGGCTCATAAGGAAGAGGACCACCATGCAGTAACCACAGATAATGTGA
AAATAGAAATTATTGATGATGAAGAAAGTGACATGATAAGTAATTCTGAAGTAGAACAAGTAAACTCTTT
CTTGGATTATAAGAATGAAGAAGTCAAATTCATTGAAAATGAGCTCGAGATTCAAAAGCAAAAATACTTT
AAACTTCAGACTTTTGTTAGAAGCTTGATATTAGCAATGAAAGCTGATGATAAGGAACAACAGCAGGCAC
TGCTGTCAGATTTACCTCCTGAATTAGAGGAAATGGATTTCAATCATGCCTCACTGGAGCCTGATGATAC
CTCATTCAGTGTATCTTCTTTGTCAGAGAAAAATGTCTCAGAAAGTTTGTAGTAATGAACTAGTCCGTAA
CTTGAAAGTATTTCGATTTCTTGGCTTTATATATCTTGTGGAAAGGACGATCCCTCGAGGGGGTGTACCT
GGAA
