>Addgene plasmid #144796 | TFORF3320 | depositor partial sequence | sequence record 286504 | Barcode
TCCCTCGAGGGGGTGTACCTGGAA
